>Addgene plasmid #121526 | pLHCX-gpASNase1 | addgene full sequence | sequence record 234945 | Addgene NGS Result
TTTGAAAGACCCCACCCGTAGGTGGCAAGCTAGCTTAAGTAACGCCACTTTGCAAGGCATGGAAAAATAC
ATAACTGAGAATAGAAAAGTTCAGATCAAGGTCAGGAACAAAGAAACAGCTGAATACCAAACAGGATATC
TGTGGTAAGCGGTTCCTGCCCCGGCTCAGGGCCAAGAACAGATGAGACAGCTGAGTGATGGGCCAAACAG
GATATCTGTGGTAAGCAGTTCCTGCCCCGGCTCGGGGCCAAGAACAGATGGTCCCCAGATGCGGTCCAGC
CCTCAGCAGTTTCTAGTGAATCATCAGATGTTTCCAGGGTGCCCCAAGGACCTGAAAATGACCCTGTACC
TTATTTGAACTAACCAATCAGTTCGCTTCTCGCTTCTGTTCGCGCGCTTCCGCTCTCCGAGCTCAATAAA
AGAGCCCACAACCCCTCACTCGGCGCGCCAGTCTTCCGATAGACTGCGTCGCCCGGGTACCCGTATTCCC
AATAAAGCCTCTTGCTGTTTGCATCCGAATCGTGGTCTCGCTGTTCCTTGGGAGGGTCTCCTCTGAGTGA
TTGACTACCCACGACGGGGGTCTTTCATTTGGGGGCTCGTCCGGGATTTGGAGACCCCTGCCCAGGGACC
ACCGACCCACCACCGGGAGGTAAGCTGGCCAGCAACTTATCTGTGTCTGTCCGATTGTCTAGTGTCTATG
TTTGATGTTATGCGCCTGCGTCTGTACTAGTTAGCTAACTAGCTCTGTATCTGGCGGACCCGTGGTGGAA
CTGACGAGTTCTGAACACCCGGCCGCAACCCTGGGAGACGTCCCAGGGACTTTGGGGGCCGTTTTTGTGG
CCCGACCTGAGGAAGGGAGTCGATGTGGAATCCGACCCCGTCAGGATATGTGGTTCTGGTAGGAGACGAG
AACCTAAAACAGTTCCCGCCTCCGTCTGAATTTTTGCTTTCGGTTTGGAACCGAAGCCGCGCGTCTTGTC
TGCTGCAGCGCTGCAGCATCGTTCTGTGTTGTCTCTGTCTGACTGTGTTTCTGTATTTGTCTGAAAATTA
GGGCCAGACTGTTACCACTCCCTTAAGTTTGACCTTAGGTCACTGGAAAGATGTCGAGCGGATCGCTCAC
AACCAGTCGGTAGATGTCAAGAAGAGACGTTGGGTTACCTTCTGCTCTGCAGAATGGCCAACCTTTAACG
TCGGATGGCCGCGAGACGGCACCTTTAACCGAGACCTCATCACCCAGGTTAAGATCAAGGTCTTTTCACC
TGGCCCGCATGGACACCCAGACCAGGTCCCCTACATCGTGACCTGGGAAGCCTTGGCTTTTGACCCCCCT
CCCTGGGTCAAGCCCTTTGTACACCCTAAGCCTCCGCCTCCTCTTCCTCCATCCGCCCCGTCTCTCCCCC
TTGAACCTCCTCGTTCGACCCCGCCTCGATCCTCCCTTTATCCAGCCCTCACTCCTTCTCTAGGCGCCGG
AATTCCGATCTGATAGCTTGCCACAACCCGTACCAAAGATGGATAGATCCGGAAAGCCTGAACTCACCGC
GACGTCTGTCGAGAAGTTTCTGATCGAAAAGTTCGACAGCGTCTCCGACCTGATGCAGCTCTCGGAGGGC
GAAGAATCTCGTGCTTTCAGCTTCGATGTAGGAGGGCGTGGATATGTCCTGCGGGTAAATAGCTGCGCCG
ATGGTTTCTACAAAGATCGTTATGTTTATCGGCACTTTGCATCGGCCGCGCTCCCGATTCCGGAAGTGCT
TGACATTGGGGAATTCAGCGAGAGCCTGACCTATTGCATCTCCCGCCGTGCACAGGGTGTCACGTTGCAA
GACCTGCCTGAAACCGAACTGCCCGCTGTTCTGCAGCCGGTCGCGGAGGCCATGGATGCGATCGCTGCGG
CCGATCTTAGCCAGACGAGCGGGTTCGGCCCATTCGGACCGCAAGGAATCGGTCAATACACTACATGGCG
TGATTTCATATGCGCGATTGCTGATCCCCATGTGTATCACTGGCAAACTGTGATGGACGACACCGTCAGT
GCGTCCGTCGCGCAGGCTCTCGATGAGCTGATGCTTTGGGCCGAGGACTGCCCCGAAGTCCGGCACCTCG
TGCACGCGGATTTCGGCTCCAACAATGTCCTGACGGACAATGGCCGCATAACAGCGGTCATTGACTGGAG
CGAGGCGATGTTCGGGGATTCCCAATACGAGGTCGCCAACATCTTCTTCTGGAGGCCGTGGTTGGCTTGT
ATGGAGCAGCAGACGCGCTACTTCGAGCGGAGGCATCCGGAGCTTGCAGGATCGCCGCGGCTCCGGGCGT
ATATGCTCCGCATTGGTCTTGACCAACTCTATCAGAGCTTGGTTGACGGCAATTTCGATGATGCAGCTTG
GGCGCAGGGTCGATGCGACGCAATCGTCCGATCCGGAGCCGGGACTGTCGGGCGTACACAAATCGCCCGC
AGAAGCGCGGCCGTCTGGACCGATGGCTGTGTAGAAGTACTCGCCGATAGTGGAAACCGACGCCCCAGCA
CTCGTCCGAGGGCAAAGGAATAGAGTAGATGCCGACCGAACAAGAGCTGATTTCGAGAACGCCTCAGCCA
GCAACTCGCGCGAGCCTAGCAAGGCAAATGCGAGAGAACGGCCTTACGCTTGGTGGCACAGTTCTCGTCC
ACAGTTCGCTAAGCTCGCTCGGCTGGGTCGCGGGAGGGCCGGTCGCAGTGATTCAGGCCCTTCTGGATTG
TGTTGGTCCCCAGGGCACGATTGTCATGCCCACGCACTCGGGTGATCTGACTGATCCCGCAGATTGGAGA
TCGCCGCCCGTGCCTGCCGATTGGGTGCAGATCTCTAGAGCTCGCTGATCCGGCCATTAGCCATATTATT
CATTGGTTATATAGCATAAATCAATATTGGCTATTGGCCATTGCATACGTTGTATCCATATCATAATATG
TACATTTATATTGGCTCATGTCCAACATTACCGCCATGTTGACATTGATTATTGACTAGTTATTAATAGT
AATCAATTACGGGGTCATTAGTTCATAGCCCATATATGGAGTTCCGCGTTACATAACTTACGGTAAATGG
CCCGCCTGGCTGACCGCCCAACGACCCCCGCCCATTGACGTCAATAATGACGTATGTTCCCATAGTAACG
CCAATAGGGACTTTCCATTGACGTCAATGGGTGGAGTATTTACGGTAAACTGCCCACTTGGCAGTACATC
AAGTGTATCATATGCCAAGTACGCCCCCTATTGACGTCAATGACGGTAAATGGCCCGCCTGGCATTATGC
CCAGTACATGACCTTATGGGACTTTCCTACTTGGCAGTACATCTACGTATTAGTCATCGCTATTACCATG
GTGATGCGGTTTTGGCAGTACATCAATGGGCGTGGATAGCGGTTTGACTCACGGGGATTTCCAAGTCTCC
ACCCCATTGACGTCAATGGGAGTTTGTTTTGGCACCAAAATCAACGGGACTTTCCAAAATGTCGTAACAA
CTCCGCCCCATTGACGCAAATGGGCGGTAGGCGTGTACGGTGGGAGGTCTATATAAGCAGAGCTCGTTTA
GTGAACCGTCAGATCGCCTGGAGACGCCATCCACGCTGTTTTGACCTCCATAGAAGACACCGGGACCGAT
CCAGCCTCCGCGGCCCCAAGCTTATGGCCCGAGCGAGTGGTAGCGAAAGGCATTTGCTCCTTATTTATAC
AGGGGGGACGCTGGGGATGCAGTCAAAGGGGGGGGTCCTTGTACCTGGGCCAGGTCTCGTGACTCTCCTT
CGCACATTGCCGATGTTCCACGATAAAGAGTTTGCGCAGGCTCAAGGACTGCCGGACCATGCTCTCGCAT
TGCCTCCTGCCTCACACGGTCCGCGGGTCCTTTACACTGTATTGGAGTGCCAGCCACTTCTGGACAGTAG
CGACATGACAATCGACGACTGGATTCGGATTGCCAAGATTATTGAACGCCATTACGAACAATATCAGGGT
TTTGTTGTTATCCATGGTACAGATACAATGGCCTCAGGGGCAAGTATGCTGTCATTCATGCTTGAAAACC
TTCATAAGCCGGTGATACTCACAGGAGCTCAGGTACCAATACGGGTGTTGTGGAACGATGCCAGGGAAAA
CCTGCTTGGTGCGCTTCTCGTGGCCGGTCAGTATATCATCCCCGAGGTTTGCCTTTTTATGAACAGTCAG
CTTTTTAGGGGTAATCGAGTGACAAAAGTGGACAGTCAGAAATTTGAAGCCTTCTGCAGCCCTAACCTGA
GCCCATTGGCTACTGTGGGGGCTGATGTGACTATCGCCTGGGACCTCGTGCGCAAAGTAAAGTGGAAGGA
CCCGCTCGTCGTTCACTCTAATATGGAACATGACGTCGCTCTCTTGAGGCTGTATCCAGGGATTCCGGCA
AGTTTGGTACGCGCATTCCTGCAACCTCCTCTCAAAGGCGTTGTACTCGAGACTTTTGGATCTGGAAACG
GCCCGAGCAAACCGGATCTGTTGCAAGAACTTCGGGCGGCTGCACAGCGGGGGTTGATAATGGTAAATTG
TTCTCAGTGCTTGAGAGGTTCAGTGACTCCTGGTTATGCTACTTCCCTCGCTGGTGCAAATATCGTGAGT
GGCCTCGACATGACTAGTGAGGCTGCCCTTGCTAAGTTGTCTTACGTCCTTGGACTTCCAGAGTTGTCAT
TGGAAAGAAGGCAGGAGCTCCTGGCTAAGGACCTGAGAGGTGAGATGACCCTCCCCACTGCCGACCTCCA
TCAAAGTTCTCCACCTGGCTCTACATTGGGTCAAGGAGTTGCACGACTGTTTTCACTTTTTGGATGCCAG
GAAGAGGACAGTGTCCAGGATGCAGTTATGCCTTCTTTGGCATTGGCGCTCGCGCATGCAGGAGAGCTTG
AGGCACTCCAGGCGCTCATGGAATTGGGATCAGATCTCCGACTCAAGGACTCAAACGGTCAGACCCTGCT
CCACGTGGCGGCAAGAAACGGGCGAGACGGAGTGGTCACGATGCTTCTCCATCGCGGTATGGATGTAAAC
GCGAGAGATCGCGACGGACTGAGTCCCCTCCTGTTGGCGGTCCAGGGGAGACATCGAGAGTGTATACGAC
TGCTTCGCAAAGCTGGGGCTTGCTTGTCTCCACAAGACCTCAAAGATGCAGGAACTGAACTTTGTCGGCT
GGCGAGCAGAGCAGACATGGAGGGGCTGCAGGCTTGGGGACAGGCGGGAGCGGACCTCCAGCAGCCTGGT
TACGACGGCAGGAGCGCCCTTTGCGTGGCTGAAGCGGCCGGAAATCAAGAAGTGCTGGCGCTCCTTAGGA
ACCTGGCACTCGTGGGACCAGAGGTGCCACCTGCCATTGGTTCTGGTTCTGACTACAAAGACGATGACGA
CAAGTAGATCGATAAAATAAAAGATTTTATTTAGTCTCCAGAAAAAGGGGGGAATGAAAGACCCCACCTG
TAGGTTTGGCAAGCTAGCTTAAGTAACGCCATTTTGCAAGGCATGGAAAAATACATAACTGAGAATAGAG
AAGTTCAGATCAAGGTCAGGAACAGATGGAACAGCTGAATATGGGCCAAACAGGATATCTGTGGTAAGCA
GTTCCTGCCCCGGCTCAGGGCCAAGAACAGATGGAACAGCTGAATATGGGCCAAACAGGATATCTGTGGT
AAGCAGTTCCTGCCCCGGCTCAGGGCCAAGAACAGATGGTCCCCAGATGCGGTCCAGCCCTCAGCAGTTT
CTAGAGAACCATCAGATGTTTCCAGGGTGCCCCAAGGACCTGAAATGACCCTGTGCCTTATTTGAACTAA
CCAATCAGTTCGCTTCTCGCTTCTGTTCGCGCGCTTCTGCTCCCCGAGCTCAATAAAAGAGCCCACAACC
CCTCACTCGGGGCGCCAGTCCTCCGATTGACTGAGTCGCCCGGGTACCCGTGTATCCAATAAACCCTCTT
GCAGTTGCATCCGACTTGTGGTCTCGCTGTTCCTTGGGAGGGTCTCCTCTGAGTGATTGACTACCCGTCA
GCGGGGGTCTTTCATTTGGGGGCTCGTCCGGGATCGGGAGACCCCTGCCCAGGGACCACCGACCCACCAC
CGGGAGGTAAGCTGGCTGCCTCGCGCGTTTCGGTGATGACGGTGAAAACCTCTGACACATGCAGCTCCCG
GAGACGGTCACAGCTTGTCTGTAAGCGGATGCCGGGAGCAGACAAGCCCGTCAGGGCGCGTCAGCGGGTG
TTGGCGGGTGTCGGGGCGCAGCCATGACCCAGTCACGTAGCGATAGCGGAGTGTATACTGGCTTAACTAT
GCGGCATCAGAGCAGATTGTACTGAGAGTGCACCATATGCGGTGTGAAATACCGCACAGATGCGTAAGGA
GAAAATACCGCATCAGGCGCTCTTCCGCTTCCTCGCTCACTGACTCGCTGCGCTCGGTCGTTCGGCTGCG
GCGAGCGGTATCAGCTCACTCAAAGGCGGTAATACGGTTATCCACAGAATCAGGGGATAACGCAGGAAAG
AACATGTGAGCAAAAGGCCAGCAAAAGGCCAGGAACCGTAAAAAGGCCGCGTTGCTGGCGTTTTTCCATA
GGCTCCGCCCCCCTGACGAGCATCACAAAAATCGACGCTCAAGTCAGAGGTGGCGAAACCCGACAGGACT
ATAAAGATACCAGGCGTTTCCCCCTGGAAGCTCCCTCGTGCGCTCTCCTGTTCCGACCCTGCCGCTTACC
GGATACCTGTCCGCCTTTCTCCCTTCGGGAAGCGTGGCGCTTTCTCATAGCTCACGCTGTAGGTATCTCA
GTTCGGTGTAGGTCGTTCGCTCCAAGCTGGGCTGTGTGCACGAACCCCCCGTTCAGCCCGACCGCTGCGC
CTTATCCGGTAACTATCGTCTTGAGTCCAACCCGGTAAGACACGACTTATCGCCACTGGCAGCAGCCACT
GGTAACAGGATTAGCAGAGCGAGGTATGTAGGCGGTGCTACAGAGTTCTTGAAGTGGTGGCCTAACTACG
GCTACACTAGAAGGACAGTATTTGGTATCTGCGCTCTGCTGAAGCCAGTTACCTTCGGAAAAAGAGTTGG
TAGCTCTTGATCCGGCAAACAAACCACCGCTGGTAGCGGTGGTTTTTTTGTTTGCAAGCAGCAGATTACG
CGCAGAAAAAAAGGATCTCAAGAAGATCCTTTGATCTTTTCTACGGGGTCTGACGCTCAGTGGAACGAAA
ACTCACGTTAAGGGATTTTGGTCATGAGATTATCAAAAAGGATCTTCACCTAGATCCTTTTAAATTAAAA
ATGAAGTTTTAAATCAATCTAAAGTATATATGAGTAAACTTGGTCTGACAGTTACCAATGCTTAATCAGT
GAGGCACCTATCTCAGCGATCTGTCTATTTCGTTCATCCATAGTTGCCTGACTCCCCGTCGTGTAGATAA
CTACGATACGGGAGGGCTTACCATCTGGCCCCAGTGCTGCAATGATACCGCGAGACCCACGCTCACCGGC
TCCAGATTTATCAGCAATAAACCAGCCAGCCGGAAGGGCCGAGCGCAGAAGTGGTCCTGCAACTTTATCC
GCCTCCATCCAGTCTATTAATTGTTGCCGGGAAGCTAGAGTAAGTAGTTCGCCAGTTAATAGTTTGCGCA
ACGTTGTTGCCATTGCTGCAGGCATCGTGGTGTCACGCTCGTCGTTTGGTATGGCTTCATTCAGCTCCGG
TTCCCAACGATCAAGGCGAGTTACATGATCCCCCATGTTGTGCAAAAAAGCGGTTAGCTCCTTCGGTCCT
CCGATCGTTGTCAGAAGTAAGTTGGCCGCAGTGTTATCACTCATGGTTATGGCAGCACTGCATAATTCTC
TTACTGTCATGCCATCCGTAAGATGCTTTTCTGTGACTGGTGAGTACTCAACCAAGTCATTCTGAGAATA
GTGTATGCGGCGACCGAGTTGCTCTTGCCCGGCGTCAACACGGGATAATACCGCGCCACATAGCAGAACT
TTAAAAGTGCTCATCATTGGAAAACGTTCTTCGGGGCGAAAACTCTCAAGGATCTTACCGCTGTTGAGAT
CCAGTTCGATGTAACCCACTCGTGCACCCAACTGATCTTCAGCATCTTTTACTTTCACCAGCGTTTCTGG
GTGAGCAAAAACAGGAAGGCAAAATGCCGCAAAAAAGGGAATAAGGGCGACACGGAAATGTTGAATACTC
ATACTCTTCCTTTTTCAATATTATTGAAGCATTTATCAGGGTTATTGTCTCATGAGCGGATACATATTTG
AATGTATTTAGAAAAATAAACAAATAGGGGTTCCGCGCACATTTCCCCGAAAAGTGCCACCTGACGTCTA
AGAAACCATTATTATCATGACATTAACCTATAAAAATAGGCGTATCACGAGGCCCTTTCGTCTTCAAGAA
TTCATACCAGATCACCGAAAACTGTCCTCCAAATGTGTCCCCCTCACACTCCCAAATTCGCGGGCTTCTG
CCTCTTAGACCACTCTACCCTATTCCCCACACTCACCGGAGCCAAAGCCGCGGCCCTTCCGTTTCTTTGC
T
Features (pLannotate 1.2.2; 17 found; start..end, strand, type, name):
      3..110     +  LTR            3' LTR (ΔU3) (fragment): self-inactivating 3' long terminal repeat (LTR) from Moloney murine leukemia virus
    127..184     +  LTR            LTR (fragment): long terminal repeat from Moloney murine leukemia virus
    198..261     +  LTR            LTR (fragment): long terminal repeat from Moloney murine leukemia virus
    414..589     +  LTR            5' LTR (truncated): truncated long terminal repeat from Moloney murine sarcoma virus
    711..985     +  misc_feature   MESV Ψ (fragment): packaging signal of murine embryonic stem cell virus
   1052..1468    +  CDS            gag (truncated): truncated Moloney murine leukemia virus (MMLV) gag gene lacking the start codon
   1523..2543    +  CDS            HygR (fragment): aminoglycoside phosphotransferase from E. coli; aph(4)-Ia; confers resistance to hygromycin
   2561..2839    +  CDS            yokD (fragment): YOKD_BACSU - Experimental evidence at protein level: Swiss-Prot protein existence level 1. May contribute to antibiotic resistance. From Bacillus subtilis (strain 168).
   2981..3360    +  enhancer       CMV enhancer: human cytomegalovirus immediate early enhancer
   3361..3564    +  promoter       CMV promoter: human cytomegalovirus (CMV) immediate early promoter
   3664..5319    +  CDS            Aspg: LPP60_MOUSE - Experimental evidence at protein level: Swiss-Prot protein existence level 1. Exhibits lysophospholipase, transacylase, PAF acetylhydrolase and asparaginase activities (By similarity). Can catalyze three types of transacylation reactions: (1) acyl transfer from 1-acyl-sn-glycero- 3-phosphocholine (1-acyl-GPC) to the sn-1(3) positions of glycerol and 2-acylglycerol (sn-1 to -1(3) transfer), (2) acyl transfer from 1-acyl- GPC to the sn-2 positions of 1-acyl-GPC, 1-acyl-sn-glycero-3- phosphoethanolamine (1-acyl-GPE), and other lysophospholipids (sn-1 to -2 transfer) and (3) acyl tra
   5443..6036    +  LTR            LTR: long terminal repeat from Moloney murine leukemia virus
   6105..6145    +  CDS            rop (fragment): Rop protein, which maintains plasmids at low copy number; rop
   6247..6387    +  misc_feature   bom: basis of mobility region from pBR322
   6573..7161    -  rep_origin     ori: high-copy-number ColE1/pMB1/pBR322/pUC origin of replication
   7332..8192    -  CDS            AmpR: β-lactamase; bla; confers resistance to ampicillin, carbenicillin, and related antibiotics
   8193..8297    -  promoter       AmpR promoter: bla
