[The description below was written by a language model from this plasmid's Addgene catalogue record and pLannotate feature annotations shown in this document.]
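Description:
pLHCX-gpASNase1 is a gammaretroviral expression plasmid built on the Clontech pLHCX backbone, carrying the guinea pig (Cavia porcellus) asparaginase 1 coding sequence (gpASNase1, also called ASPG) for stable expression in mammalian cells. The plasmid is about 8.5 kb and is maintained in E. coli through a ColE1/pMB1-type origin and an ampicillin resistance gene with its own bla promoter. Remnants of the pBR322 bom region and a rop fragment are also annotated.

The proviral region is bounded by Moloney murine leukemia/sarcoma virus-derived long terminal repeats. Downstream of the 5' LTR lie a packaging signal and a truncated gag segment lacking its start codon, which together allow the transcript to be packaged into virions when the viral proteins are supplied in trans by a packaging cell line. The layout is consistent with LTR-driven expression of the hygromycin resistance gene that follows, which allows selection of transduced cells. An internal human CMV immediate-early enhancer and promoter then drives the asparaginase insert, which was cloned between retained HindIII and ClaI sites. The record lists a C-terminal FLAG tag on the insert for detection, although the feature table does not annotate it separately. The automated annotation labels the open reading frame by homology to mouse Aspg and also calls a short yokD fragment after the hygromycin gene, which is probably a similarity match rather than a designed element.

The stated purpose is expression of gpASNase1 in mammalian cells. Asparaginase converts asparagine to aspartate, and the associated study concerns aspartate as a metabolic limitation for tumour growth.
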