Addgene plasmid #121526: pLHCX-gpASNase1
Purpose: Expresses gpASNase1 in mammalian cells.
Depositing lab: Lucas Sullivan & Matthew Vander Heiden. Depositing organization: Massachusetts Institute of Technology. Publication: Aspartate is an endogenous metabolic limitation for tumour growth. Sullivan LB, Luengo A, Danai LV, Bush LN, Diehl FF, Hosios AM, Lau AN, Elmiligy S, Malstrom S, Lewis CA, Vander Heiden MG. Nat Cell Biol. 2018 Jul;20(7):782-788. doi: 10.1038/s41556-018-0125-0. Epub 2018 Jun 25. PubMed 29941931.
Backbone
  Vector backbone: pLHCX
  Backbone manufacturer: Clontech
  Backbone size w/o insert (bp): 6813
  Total vector size (bp): 8500
  Vector type: Mammalian Expression, Bacterial Expression, Retroviral
  Selectable markers: Hygromycin
Growth in bacteria
  Bacterial resistance: Ampicillin, 100 μg/mL
  Growth temperature: 37°C
  Growth strain: NEB Stable
  Copy number: Unknown
Gene/Insert
  Gene/Insert name: gpASNase1 (alt names: guinea pig asparaginase 1; ASPG)
  Species: Cavia porcellus (guinea pig)
  Insert size (bp): 1727
  Promoter: CMV
  Tag / fusion protein: FLAG (C terminal on insert)
  Cloning method: Restriction Enzyme; 5′ cloning site HINDIII (not destroyed); 3′ cloning site CLAI (not destroyed)
  Sequencing primers: 5′ 5' pLNCX Seq Primer; 3′ 3' pLNCX Seq Primer
Terms and licenses: Academic/Nonprofit Terms; Industry Terms: Not Available to Industry
How to cite: pLHCX-gpASNase1 was a gift from Lucas Sullivan & Matthew Vander Heiden (Addgene plasmid # 121526 ; http://n2t.net/addgene:121526 ; RRID:Addgene_121526)
